Addgene plasmid #204701: pcDNA5-FRT/TO-mNeonGreen-BRD4-p300(deltaI)
Purpose: This plasmid allows for inducible expression of engineered BRD4-p300(I) fusion tagged with mNeonGreen, in mammalian cells.
Depositing lab: Michael Rosen. Depositing organization: University of Texas Southwestern Medical Center. Publication: Molecular features driving condensate formation and gene expression by the BRD4-NUT fusion oncoprotein are overlapping but distinct. Kosno M, Currie SL, Kumar A, Xing C, Rosen MK. Sci Rep. 2023 Jul 24;13(1):11907. doi: 10.1038/s41598-023-39102-9. PubMed 37488172.
Backbone
  Vector backbone: pcDNA5
  Backbone manufacturer: Thermo Fisher Scientific
  Backbone size w/o insert (bp): 5160
  Vector type: Mammalian Expression
Growth in bacteria
  Bacterial resistance: Ampicillin, 100 μg/mL
  Growth temperature: 37°C
  Growth strain: DH5alpha
  Copy number: High Copy
Gene/Insert
  Gene/Insert name: BRD4-p300(deltaI)
  Species: H. sapiens (human)
  Insert size (bp): 6162
  Mutation: deletion of intrinsically disordered regions of p300
  Entrez Gene: BRD4 (a.k.a. CAP, CDLS6, FSHRG4, HUNK1, HUNKI, MCAP); EP300 (a.k.a. KAT3B, MKHK2, RSTS2, p300)
  Promoter: CMV
  Tag / fusion protein: mNeonGreen (N terminal on insert)
  Cloning method: Restriction Enzyme; 5′ cloning site HindIII (not destroyed); 3′ cloning site XhoI (not destroyed)
  Sequencing primers: 5′ CCATAGAAGACACCGGGACCGATCC; 3′ TAGAAGGCACAGTCGAGG
Terms and licenses: Academic/Nonprofit Terms; Industry Terms: Not Available to Industry
Depositor comments: NLS, mNeonGreen, other inserts are a fusion of two genes / All our plasmids are pcDNA5-FRT/TO and are used in a co-transfection with Flp recombinase expression vector, pOG44.
How to cite: pcDNA5-FRT/TO-mNeonGreen-BRD4-p300(deltaI) was a gift from Michael Rosen (Addgene plasmid # 204701 ; http://n2t.net/addgene:204701 ; RRID:Addgene_204701)
