[The description below was written by a language model from this plasmid's Addgene catalogue record and pLannotate feature annotations shown in this document.]
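Description:
pcDNA5-FRT/TO-mNeonGreen-BRD4-p300(deltaI) is a mammalian expression plasmid of about 11.2 kb built on the commercial pcDNA5/FRT/TO backbone, designed for tetracycline-inducible expression of a fluorescently tagged human fusion protein from a defined genomic locus. It is maintained in E. coli at high copy through a ColE1/pUC-type origin with ampicillin selection (AmpR under its own bla promoter). The table also annotates small remnants of an f1 origin and lac regulatory sequences.

Expression is driven by the CMV immediate-early enhancer and promoter, followed immediately by two short tet operator-type sequences. These are annotated as fragments of other tet-regulated promoters, but they fit the "TO" design, in which the Tet repressor silences CMV until tetracycline or doxycycline is added. The open reading frame, cloned between HindIII and XhoI, begins with N-terminal mNeonGreen, followed by a portion of BRD4 and then p300 sequences that include the catalytic histone acetyltransferase core. According to the record, the intrinsically disordered regions of p300 have been deleted. The depositor also notes an NLS, which is not annotated separately in the feature table. A bGH polyadenylation signal terminates the transcript.

Downstream lies an FRT site directly ahead of a hygromycin resistance gene with an SV40 poly(A) signal. No complete promoter is annotated in front of HygR, consistent with the Flp-In design, in which hygromycin resistance is gained only after Flp-mediated integration at a genomic FRT site that supplies the promoter. The depositor states the plasmid is co-transfected with the Flp recombinase vector pOG44. The associated publication concerns condensate formation and gene expression by the BRD4-NUT fusion oncoprotein, which suggests this engineered BRD4-p300 fusion was used to examine those properties.
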