Features (pLannotate 1.2.2; 23 found; start..end, strand, type, name):
     28..80      -  misc_feature   bom (fragment): basis of mobility region from pBR322
    235..614     +  enhancer       CMV enhancer: human cytomegalovirus immediate early enhancer
    615..818     +  promoter       CMV promoter: human cytomegalovirus (CMV) immediate early promoter
    820..839     +  promoter       PLtetO-1 promoter (fragment): modified phage lambda PL promoter with tet operator sites (Lutz and Bujard, 1997)
    841..860     +  promoter       PLtetO-1 promoter (fragment): modified phage lambda PL promoter with tet operator sites (Lutz and Bujard, 1997)
    868..901     +  promoter       TRE3GV promoter (fragment): 3rd-generation Tet-responsive promoter that can be activated by binding of Tet-On® 3G, optimized for retroviral and lentiviral vectors
   1020..1724    +  CDS            mNeonGreen: mNeonGreen is a basic (constitutively fluorescent) green/yellow fluorescent protein published in 2013, derived from Branchiostoma lanceolatum. It is reported to be a very rapidly-maturing monomer with moderate acid sensitivity.
   1746..3917    +  CDS            BRD4 (fragment) (sequence partly withheld): BRD4_HUMAN - Also known as HUNK1. Experimental evidence at protein level: Swiss-Prot protein existence level 1. [Isoform B]: Acts as a chromatin insulator in the DNA damage response pathway. Inhibits DNA damage response signaling by recruiting the condensin-2 complex to acetylated histones, leading to chromatin structure remodeling, insulating the region from DNA damage response by limiting spreading of histone H2AX/H2A.x phosphorylation. From Homo sapiens (Human).
   4845..6695    +  CDS            p300 core: catalytic histone acetyltransferase core of the human E1A-associated protein p300 (Delvecchio et al., 2013); EP300
   7200..7424    +  polyA_signal   bGH poly(A) signal: bovine growth hormone polyadenylation signal
   7428..7449    +  promoter       SV40 promoter (fragment): SV40 enhancer and early promoter
   7470..7703    +  rep_origin     f1 ori (fragment) (sequence partly withheld): f1 bacteriophage origin of replication; arrow indicates direction of (+) strand synthesis
   7708..7755    +  protein_bind   FRT: FLP-mediated recombination occurs in the 8-bp core sequence TCTAGAAA (Turan and Bode, 2011). FLP recombinase from the Saccharomyces cerevisiae 2μ plasmid
   7763..8785    +  CDS            HygR: aminoglycoside phosphotransferase from E. coli; aph(4)-Ia; confers resistance to hygromycin
   8795..8920    +  CDS            ble (fragment): BLE_KLEPN - Experimental evidence at protein level: Swiss-Prot protein existence level 1. Binding protein with a strong affinity to the bleomycin family of antibiotics. Binds to CL990; an antimitotic-antibiotic compound. From Klebsiella pneumoniae.
   8915..9036    +  polyA_signal   SV40 poly(A) signal: SV40 polyadenylation signal
   9107..9129    -  protein_bind   lac operator (fragment): The lac repressor binds to the lac operator to inhibit transcription in E. coli. This inhibition can be relieved by adding lactose or isopropyl-β-D-thiogalactopyranoside (IPTG). lac repressor encoded by lacI
   9133..9163    -  promoter       lac promoter: promoter for the E. coli lac operon
   9178..9199    -  protein_bind   CAP binding site: CAP binding activates transcription in the presence of cAMP. E. coli catabolite activator protein
   9212..9304    -  CDS            lacI (fragment): lac repressor; lacI; The lac repressor binds to the lac operator to inhibit transcription in E. coli. This inhibition can be relieved by adding lactose or isopropyl-β-D-thiogalactopyranoside (IPTG).
   9487..10075   -  rep_origin     ori: high-copy-number ColE1/pMB1/pBR322/pUC origin of replication
  10246..11106   -  CDS            AmpR: β-lactamase; bla; confers resistance to ampicillin, carbenicillin, and related antibiotics
  11107..11211   -  promoter       AmpR promoter: bla
>Addgene plasmid #204701 | pcDNA5-FRT/TO-mNeonGreen-BRD4-p300(deltaI) | addgene full sequence | sequence record 409083 | Addgene NGS Result
GACGGATCGGGAGATCTCCCGATCCCCTATGGTGCACTCTCAGTACAATCTGCTCTGATGCCGCATAGTT
AAGCCAGTATCTGCTCCCTGCTTGTGTGTTGGAGGTCGCTGAGTAGTGCGCGAGCAAAATTTAAGCTACA
ACAAGGCAAGGCTTGACCGACAATTGCATGAAGAATCTGCTTAGGGTTAGGCGTTTTGCGCTGCTTCGCG
ATGTACGGGCCAGATATACGCGTTGACATTGATTATTGACTAGTTATTAATAGTAATCAATTACGGGGTC
ATTAGTTCATAGCCCATATATGGAGTTCCGCGTTACATAACTTACGGTAAATGGCCCGCCTGGCTGACCG
CCCAACGACCCCCGCCCATTGACGTCAATAATGACGTATGTTCCCATAGTAACGCCAATAGGGACTTTCC
ATTGACGTCAATGGGTGGAGTATTTACGGTAAACTGCCCACTTGGCAGTACATCAAGTGTATCATATGCC
AAGTACGCCCCCTATTGACGTCAATGACGGTAAATGGCCCGCCTGGCATTATGCCCAGTACATGACCTTA
TGGGACTTTCCTACTTGGCAGTACATCTACGTATTAGTCATCGCTATTACCATGGTGATGCGGTTTTGGC
AGTACATCAATGGGCGTGGATAGCGGTTTGACTCACGGGGATTTCCAAGTCTCCACCCCATTGACGTCAA
TGGGAGTTTGTTTTGGCACCAAAATCAACGGGACTTTCCAAAATGTCGTAACAACTCCGCCCCATTGACG
CAAATGGGCGGTAGGCGTGTACGGTGGGAGGTCTATATAAGCAGAGCTCTCCCTATCAGTGATAGAGATC
TCCCTATCAGTGATAGAGATCGTCGACGAGCTCGTTTAGTGAACCGTCAGATCGCCTGGAGACGCCATCC
ACGCTGTTTTGACCTCCATAGAAGACACCGGGACCGATCCAGCCTCCGGACTCTAGCGTTTAAACTTAAG
CTTATGGGACCGGCTGCCAAGCGCGTGAAACTCGATGGCGTGAGCAAGGGCGAGGAGGATAACATGGCCT
CTCTCCCAGCGACACATGAGTTACACATCTTTGGCTCCATCAACGGTGTGGACTTTGACATGGTGGGTCA
GGGCACCGGCAATCCAAATGATGGTTATGAGGAGTTAAACCTGAAGTCCACCAAGGGTGACCTCCAGTTC
TCCCCCTGGATTCTGGTCCCTCATATCGGGTATGGCTTCCATCAGTACCTGCCCTACCCTGACGGGATGT
CGCCTTTCCAGGCCGCAATGGTAGATGGCTCCGGATACCAAGTCCATCGCACAATGCAGTTTGAAGATGG
TGCCTCCCTTACTGTTAACTACCGCTACACCTACGAGGGAAGCCACATCAAAGGAGAGGCCCAGGTGAAG
GGGACTGGTTTCCCTGCTGACGGTCCTGTGATGACCAACTCGCTGACCGCTGCGGACTGGTGCAGGTCGA
AGAAGACTTACCCCAACGACAAAACCATCATCAGTACCTTTAAGTGGAGTTACACCACTGGAAATGGCAA
GCGCTACCGGAGCACTGCGCGGACCACCTACACCTTTGCCAAGCCAATGGCGGCTAACTATCTGAAGAAC
CAGCCGATGTACGTGTTCCGTAAGACGGAACTCAAGCACTCCAAGACCGAACTCAACTTCAAGGAGTGGC
AAAAGGCCTTTACCGATGTGATGGGCATGGACGAGCTGTACAAGGGCGGCTCGTACGTGTACAAGTCTGC
GGAGAGCGGCCCTGGGACGAGATTGAGAAATCTGCCAGTAATGGGGGATGGACTAGAAACTTCCCAAATG
TCTACAACACAGGCCCAGGCCCAACCCCAGCCAGCCAACGCAGCCAGCACCAACCCCCCGCCCCCAGAGA
CCTCCAACCCTAACAAGCCCAAGAGGCAG
[300 nt withheld, positions 1920-2219]
AAAATAAATGAGCTACCCACAGAAGAAACCGAGATCATGATAGTCCAGGCAAAAGGAAGAGGACGTGGGA
GGAAAGAAACAGGGACAGCAAAACCTGGCGTTTCCACGGTACCAAACACAACTCAAGCATCGACTCCTCC
GCAGACCCAGACCCCTCAGCCGAATCCTCCTCCTGTGCAGGCCACGCCTCACCCCTTCCCTGCCGTCACC
CCGGACCTCATCGTCCAGACCCCTGTCATGACAGTGGTGCCTCCCCAGCCACTGCAGACGCCCCCGCCAG
TGCCCCCCCAGCCACAACCCCCACCCGCTCCAGCTCCCCAGCCCGTACAGAGCCACCCACCCATCATCGC
GGCCACCCCACAGCCTGTGAAGACAAAGAAGGGAGTGAAGAGGAAAGCAGACACCACCACCCCCACCACC
ATTGACCCCATTCACGAGCCACCCTCGCTGCCCCCGGAGCCCAAGACCACCAAGCTGGGCCAGCGGCGGG
AGAGCAGCCGGCCTGTGAAACCTCCAAAGAAGGACGTGCCCGACTCTCAGCAGCACCCAGCACCAGAGAA
GAGCAGCAAGGTCTCGGAGCAGCTCAAGTGCTGCAGCGGCATCCTCAAGGAGATGTTTGCCAAGAAGCAC
GCCGCCTACGCCTGGCCCTTCTACAAGCCTGTGGACGTGGAGGCACTGGGCCTACACGACTACTGTGACA
TCATCAAGCACCCCATGGACATGAGCACAATCAAGTCTAAACTGGAGGCCCGTGAGTACCGTGATGCTCA
GGAGTTTGGTGCTGACGTCCGATTGATGTTCTCCAACTGCTATAAGTACAACCCTCCTGACCATGAGGTG
GTGGCCATGGCCCGCAAGCTCCAGGATGTGTTCGAAATGCGCTTTGCCAAGATGCCGGACGAGCCTGAGG
AGCCAGTGGTGGCCGTGTCCTCCCCGGCAGTGCCCCCTCCCACCAAGGTTGTGGCCCCGCCCTCATCCAG
CGACAGCAGCAGCGATAGCTCCTCGGACAGTGACAGTTCGACTGATGACTCTGAGGAGGAGCGAGCCCAG
CGGCTGGCTGAGCTCCAGGAGCAGCTCAAAGCCGTGCACGAGCAGCTTGCAGCCCTCTCTCAGCCCCAGC
AGAACAAACCAAAGAAAAAGGAGAAAGACAAGAAGGAAAAGAAAAAAGAAAAGCACAAAAGGAAAGAGGA
AGTGGAAGAGAATAAAAAAAGCAAAGCCAAGGAACCTCCTCCTAAAAAGACGAAGAAAAATAATAGCAGC
AACAGCAATGTGAGCAAGAAGGAGCCAGCGCCCATGAAGAGCAAGCCCCCTCCCACGTATGAG
[249 nt withheld, positions 3543-3791]
GAGAAAGTTGATGTGATTGCCGGCTCCTCCAAGATGAAGGGCTTCTCGTCCTCAGAGTCGGAGAGCTCCA
GTGAGTCCAGCTCCTCTGACAGCGAAGACTCCGAAACAGATCCAGAGAAGCGCAAGCTCATCCAGCAGCA
GCTTGTTCTCCTTTTGCATGCTCACAAGTGCCAGCGCCGGGAACAGGCCAATGGGGAAGTGAGGCAGTGC
AACCTTCCCCACTGTCGCACAATGAAGAATGTCCTAAACCACATGACACACTGCCAGTCAGGCAAGTCTT
GCCAAGTGGCACACTGTGCATCTTCTCGACAAATCATTTCACACTGGAAGAATTGTACAAGACATGATTG
TCCTGTGTGTCTCCCCCTCAAAAATGCTGGTGATAAGAGAAATCAACAGCCAATTTTGACTGGAGCACCC
GTTGGACTTGGAAATCCTAGCTCTCTAGGGGTGGGTCAACAGTCTGCCCCCAACCTAAGCACTGTTAGTC
AGATTGATCCCAGCTCCATAGAAAGAGCCTATGCAGCTCTTGGACTACCCTATCAAGTAAATCAGATGCC
GACACAACCCCAGGTGCAAGCAAAGAACCAGCAGAATCAGCAGCCTGGGCAGTCTCCCCAAGGCATGCGG
CCCATGAGCAACATGAGTGCTAGTCCTATGGGAGTAAATGGAGGTGTAGGAGTTCAAACGCCGAGTCTTC
TTTCTGACTCAATGTTGCATTCAGCCATAAATTCTCAAAACCCAATGATGAGTGAAAATGCCAGTGTGCC
CTCCATGGGTCCTATGCCAACAGCAGCTCAACCATCCACTACTGGAATTCGGAAACAGTGGCACGAAGAT
ATTACTCAGGATCTTCGAAATCATCTTGTTCACAAACTCGTCCAAGCCATATTTCCTACGCCGGATCCTG
CTGCTTTAAAAGACAGACGGATGGAAAACCTAGTTGCATATGCTCGGAAAGTTGAAGGGGACATGTATGA
ATCTGCAAACAATCGAGCGGAATACTACCACCTTCTAGCTGAGAAAATCTATAAGATCCAGAAAGAACTA
GAAATTTTCAAACCAGAAGAACTACGACAGGCACTGATGCCAACTTTGGAGGCACTTTACCGTCAGGATC
CAGAATCCCTTCCCTTTCGTCAACCTGTGGACCCTCAGCTTTTAGGAATCCCTGATTACTTTGATATTGT
GAAGAGCCCCATGGATCTTTCTACCATTAAGAGGAAGTTAGACACTGGACAGTATCAGGAGCCCTGGCAG
TATGTCGATGATATTTGGCTTATGTTCAATAATGCCTGGTTATATAACCGGAAAACATCACGGGTATACA
AATACTGCTCCAAGCTCTCTGAGGTCTTTGAACAAGAAATTGACCCAGTGATGCAAAGCCTTGGATACTG
TTGTGGCAGAAAGTTGGAGTTCTCTCCACAGACACTGTGTTGCTACGGCAAACAGTTGTGCACAATACCT
CGTGATGCCACTTATTACAGTTACCAGAACAGGTATCATTTCTGTGAGAAGTGTTTCAATGAGATCCAAG
GGGAGAGCGTTTCTTTGGGGGATGACCCTTCCCAGCCTCAAACTACAATAAATAAAGAACAATTTTCCAA
GAGAAAAAATGACACACTGGATCCTGAACTGTTTGTTGAATGTACAGAGTGCGGAAGAAAGATGCATCAG
ATCTGTGTCCTTCACCATGAGATCATCTGGCCTGCTGGATTCGTCTGTGATGGCTGTTTAAAGAAAAGTG
CACGAACTAGGAAAGAAAATAAGTTTTCTGCTAAAAGGTTGCCATCTACCAGACTTGGCACCTTTCTAGA
GAATCGTGTGAATGACTTTCTGAGGCGACAGAATCACCCTGAGTCAGGAGAGGTCACTGTTAGAGTAGTT
CATGCTTCTGACAAAACCGTGGAAGTAAAACCAGGCATGAAAGCAAGGTTTGTGGACAGTGGAGAGATGG
CAGAATCCTTTCCATACCGAACCAAAGCCCTCTTTGCCTTTGAAGAAATTGATGGTGTTGACCTGTGCTT
CTTTGGCATGCATGTTCAAGAGTATGGCTCTGACTGCCCTCCACCCAACCAGAGGAGAGTATACATATCT
TACCTCGATAGTGTTCATTTCTTCCGTCCTAAATGCTTGAGGACTGCAGTCTATCATGAAATCCTAATTG
GATATTTAGAATATGTCAAGAAATTAGGTTACACAACAGGGCATATTTGGGCATGTCCACCAAGTGAGGG
AGATGATTATATCTTCCATTGCCATCCTCCTGACCAGAAGATACCCAAGCCCAAGCGACTGCAGGAATGG
TACAAAAAAATGCTTGACAAGGCTGTATCAGAGCGTATTGTCCATGACTACAAGGATATTTTTAAACAAG
CTACTGAAGATAGATTAACAAGTGCAAAGGAATTGCCTTATTTCGAGGGTGATTTCTGGCCCAATGTTCT
GGAAGAAAGCATTAAGGAACTGGAACAGGAGGAAGAAGAGAGAAAACGAGAGGAAAACACCAGCAATGAA
AGCACAGATGTGACCAAGGGAGACAGCAAAAATGCTAAAAAGAAGAATAATAAGAAAACCAGCAAAAATA
AGAGCAGCCTGAGTAGGGGCAACAAGAAGAAACCCGGGATGCCCAATGTATCTAACGACCTCTCACAGAA
ACTATATGCCACCATGGAGAAGCATAAAGAGGTCTTCTTTGTGATCCGCCTCATTGCTGGCCCTGCTGCC
AACTCCCTGCCTCCCATTGTTGATCCTGATCCTCTCATCCCCTGCGATCTGATGGATGGTCGGGATGCGT
TTCTCACGCTGGCAAGGGACAAGCACCTGGAGTTCTCTTCACTCCGAAGAGCCCAGTGGTCCACCATGTG
CATGCTGGTGGAGCTGCACACGCAGAGCCAGGACCGCTTTGTCTACACCTGCAATGAATGCAAGCACCAT
GTGGAGACACGCTGGCACTGTACTGTCTGTGAGGATTATGACTTGTGTATCACCTGCTATAACACTAAAA
ACCATGACCACAAAATGGAGAAACTAGGCCTTGGCTTAGATGATGAGAGCAACAACCAGCAGGCTGCAGC
CACCCAGAGCCCAGGCGATTCTCGCCGCCTGAGTATCCAGCGCTGCATCCAGTCTCTGGTCCATGCTTGC
CAGTGTCGGAATGCCAATTGCTCACTGCCATCCTGCCAGAAGATGAAGCGGGTTGTGCAGCATACCAAGG
GTTGCAAACGGAAAACCAATGGCGGGTGCCCCATCTGCAAGCAGCTCATTGCCCTCTGCTGCTACCATGC
CAAGCACTGCCAGGAGAACAAATGCCCGGTGCCGTTCTGCCTAAACATCAAGGGCTCGACCTGATCATAG
TGAGGCTCGAGTCTAGAGGGCCCGTTTAAACCCGCTGATCAGCCTCGACTGTGCCTTCTAGTTGCCAGCC
ATCTGTTGTTTGCCCCTCCCCCGTGCCTTCCTTGACCCTGGAAGGTGCCACTCCCACTGTCCTTTCCTAA
TAAAATGAGGAAATTGCATCGCATTGTCTGAGTAGGTGTCATTCTATTCTGGGGGGTGGGGTGGGGCAGG
ACAGCAAGGGGGAGGATTGGGAAGACAATAGCAGGCATGCTGGGGATGCGGTGGGCTCTATGGCTTCTGA
GGCGGAAAGAACCAGCTGGGGCTCTAGGGGGTATCCCC
[124 nt withheld, positions 7470-7593]
C
[91 nt withheld, positions 7595-7685]
AGGGTGATGGTTCACGTACCTAGAAGTTCCTATTCCGAAGTTCCTATTCTCTAGAAAGTATAGGAACTTC
CTTGGCCAAAAAGCCTGAACTCACCGCGACGTCTGTCGAGAAGTTTCTGATCGAAAAGTTCGACAGCGTC
TCCGACCTGATGCAGCTCTCGGAGGGCGAAGAATCTCGTGCTTTCAGCTTCGATGTAGGAGGGCGTGGAT
ATGTCCTGCGGGTAAATAGCTGCGCCGATGGTTTCTACAAAGATCGTTATGTTTATCGGCACTTTGCATC
GGCCGCGCTCCCGATTCCGGAAGTGCTTGACATTGGGGAATTCAGCGAGAGCCTGACCTATTGCATCTCC
CGCCGTGCACAGGGTGTCACGTTGCAAGACCTGCCTGAAACCGAACTGCCCGCTGTTCTGCAGCCGGTCG
CGGAGGCCATGGATGCGATCGCTGCGGCCGATCTTAGCCAGACGAGCGGGTTCGGCCCATTCGGACCGCA
AGGAATCGGTCAATACACTACATGGCGTGATTTCATATGCGCGATTGCTGATCCCCATGTGTATCACTGG
CAAACTGTGATGGACGACACCGTCAGTGCGTCCGTCGCGCAGGCTCTCGATGAGCTGATGCTTTGGGCCG
AGGACTGCCCCGAAGTCCGGCACCTCGTGCACGCGGATTTCGGCTCCAACAATGTCCTGACGGACAATGG
CCGCATAACAGCGGTCATTGACTGGAGCGAGGCGATGTTCGGGGATTCCCAATACGAGGTCGCCAACATC
TTCTTCTGGAGGCCGTGGTTGGCTTGTATGGAGCAGCAGACGCGCTACTTCGAGCGGAGGCATCCGGAGC
TTGCAGGATCGCCGCGGCTCCGGGCGTATATGCTCCGCATTGGTCTTGACCAACTCTATCAGAGCTTGGT
TGACGGCAATTTCGATGATGCAGCTTGGGCGCAGGGTCGATGCGACGCAATCGTCCGATCCGGAGCCGGG
ACTGTCGGGCGTACACAAATCGCCCGCAGAAGCGCGGCCGTCTGGACCGATGGCTGTGTAGAAGTACTCG
CCGATAGTGGAAACCGACGCCCCAGCACTCGTCCGAGGGCAAAGGAATAGCACGTACTACGAGATTTCGA
TTCCACCGCCGCCTTCTATGAAAGGTTGGGCTTCGGAATCGTTTTCCGGGACGCCGGCTGGATGATCCTC
CAGCGCGGGGATCTCATGCTGGAGTTCTTCGCCCACCCCAACTTGTTTATTGCAGCTTATAATGGTTACA
AATAAAGCAATAGCATCACAAATTTCACAAATAAAGCATTTTTTTCACTGCATTCTAGTTGTGGTTTGTC
CAAACTCATCAATGTATCTTATCATGTCTGTATACCGTCGACCTCTAGCTAGAGCTTGGCGTAATCATGG
TCATAGCTGTTTCCTGTGTGAAATTGTTATCCGCTCACAATTCCACACAACATACGAGCCGGAAGCATAA
AGTGTAAAGCCTGGGGTGCCTAATGAGTGAGCTAACTCACATTAATTGCGTTGCGCTCACTGCCCGCTTT
CCAGTCGGGAAACCTGTCGTGCCAGCTGCATTAATGAATCGGCCAACGCGCGGGGAGAGGCGGTTTGCGT
ATTGGGCGCTCTTCCGCTTCCTCGCTCACTGACTCGCTGCGCTCGGTCGTTCGGCTGCGGCGAGCGGTAT
CAGCTCACTCAAAGGCGGTAATACGGTTATCCACAGAATCAGGGGATAACGCAGGAAAGAACATGTGAGC
AAAAGGCCAGCAAAAGGCCAGGAACCGTAAAAAGGCCGCGTTGCTGGCGTTTTTCCATAGGCTCCGCCCC
CCTGACGAGCATCACAAAAATCGACGCTCAAGTCAGAGGTGGCGAAACCCGACAGGACTATAAAGATACC
AGGCGTTTCCCCCTGGAAGCTCCCTCGTGCGCTCTCCTGTTCCGACCCTGCCGCTTACCGGATACCTGTC
CGCCTTTCTCCCTTCGGGAAGCGTGGCGCTTTCTCATAGCTCACGCTGTAGGTATCTCAGTTCGGTGTAG
GTCGTTCGCTCCAAGCTGGGCTGTGTGCACGAACCCCCCGTTCAGCCCGACCGCTGCGCCTTATCCGGTA
ACTATCGTCTTGAGTCCAACCCGGTAAGACACGACTTATCGCCACTGGCAGCAGCCACTGGTAACAGGAT
TAGCAGAGCGAGGTATGTAGGCGGTGCTACAGAGTTCTTGAAGTGGTGGCCTAACTACGGCTACACTAGA
AGAACAGTATTTGGTATCTGCGCTCTGCTGAAGCCAGTTACCTTCGGAAAAAGAGTTGGTAGCTCTTGAT
CCGGCAAACAAACCACCGCTGGTAGCGGTGGTTTTTTTGTTTGCAAGCAGCAGATTACGCGCAGAAAAAA
AGGATCTCAAGAAGATCCTTTGATCTTTTCTACGGGGTCTGACGCTCAGTGGAACGAAAACTCACGTTAA
GGGATTTTGGTCATGAGATTATCAAAAAGGATCTTCACCTAGATCCTTTTAAATTAAAAATGAAGTTTTA
AATCAATCTAAAGTATATATGAGTAAACTTGGTCTGACAGTTACCAATGCTTAATCAGTGAGGCACCTAT
CTCAGCGATCTGTCTATTTCGTTCATCCATAGTTGCCTGACTCCCCGTCGTGTAGATAACTACGATACGG
GAGGGCTTACCATCTGGCCCCAGTGCTGCAATGATACCGCGAGACCCACGCTCACCGGCTCCAGATTTAT
CAGCAATAAACCAGCCAGCCGGAAGGGCCGAGCGCAGAAGTGGTCCTGCAACTTTATCCGCCTCCATCCA
GTCTATTAATTGTTGCCGGGAAGCTAGAGTAAGTAGTTCGCCAGTTAATAGTTTGCGCAACGTTGTTGCC
ATTGCTACAGGCATCGTGGTGTCACGCTCGTCGTTTGGTATGGCTTCATTCAGCTCCGGTTCCCAACGAT
CAAGGCGAGTTACATGATCCCCCATGTTGTGCAAAAAAGCGGTTAGCTCCTTCGGTCCTCCGATCGTTGT
CAGAAGTAAGTTGGCCGCAGTGTTATCACTCATGGTTATGGCAGCACTGCATAATTCTCTTACTGTCATG
CCATCCGTAAGATGCTTTTCTGTGACTGGTGAGTACTCAACCAAGTCATTCTGAGAATAGTGTATGCGGC
GACCGAGTTGCTCTTGCCCGGCGTCAATACGGGATAATACCGCGCCACATAGCAGAACTTTAAAAGTGCT
CATCATTGGAAAACGTTCTTCGGGGCGAAAACTCTCAAGGATCTTACCGCTGTTGAGATCCAGTTCGATG
TAACCCACTCGTGCACCCAACTGATCTTCAGCATCTTTTACTTTCACCAGCGTTTCTGGGTGAGCAAAAA
CAGGAAGGCAAAATGCCGCAAAAAAGGGAATAAGGGCGACACGGAAATGTTGAATACTCATACTCTTCCT
TTTTCAATATTATTGAAGCATTTATCAGGGTTATTGTCTCATGAGCGGATACATATTTGAATGTATTTAG
AAAAATAAACAAATAGGGGTTCCGCGCACATTTCCCCGAAAAGTGCCACCTGACGTC
