>Addgene plasmid #204701 | pcDNA5-FRT/TO-mNeonGreen-BRD4-p300(deltaI) | depositor partial sequence | sequence record 402671 | pcDNA5-FRT/TO-mNeonGreen-BRD4-p300(deltaI) sequence 6192 bps
TTAAGCTTATGGGACCGGCTGCCAAGCGCGTGAAACTCGATGGCGTGAGCAAGGGCGAGGAGGATAACAT
GGCCTCTCTCCCAGCGACACATGAGTTACACATCTTTGGCTCCATCAACGGTGTGGACTTTGACATGGTG
GGTCAGGGCACCGGCAATCCAAATGATGGTTATGAGGAGTTAAACCTGAAGTCCACCAAGGGTGACCTCC
AGTTCTCCCCCTGGATTCTGGTCCCTCATATCGGGTATGGCTTCCATCAGTACCTGCCCTACCCTGACGG
GATGTCGCCTTTCCAGGCCGCAATGGTAGATGGCTCCGGATACCAAGTCCATCGCACAATGCAGTTTGAA
GATGGTGCCTCCCTTACTGTTAACTACCGCTACACCTACGAGGGAAGCCACATCAAAGGAGAGGCCCAGG
TGAAGGGGACTGGTTTCCCTGCTGACGGTCCTGTGATGACCAACTCGCTGACCGCTGCGGACTGGTGCAG
GTCGAAGAAGACTTACCCCAACGACAAAACCATCATCAGTACCTTTAAGTGGAGTTACACCACTGGAAAT
GGCAAGCGCTACCGGAGCACTGCGCGGACCACCTACACCTTTGCCAAGCCAATGGCGGCTAACTATCTGA
AGAACCAGCCGATGTACGTGTTCCGTAAGACGGAACTCAAGCACTCCAAGACCGAACTCAACTTCAAGGA
GTGGCAAAAGGCCTTTACCGATGTGATGGGCATGGACGAGCTGTACAAGGGCGGCTCGTACGTGTACAAG
TCTGCGGAGAGCGGCCCTGGGACGAGATTGAGAAATCTGCCAGTAATGGGGGATGGACTAGAAACTTCCC
AAATGTCTACAACACAGGCCCAGGCCCAACCCCAGCCAGCCAACGCAGCCAGCACCAACCCCCCGCCCCC
AGAGACCTCCAACCCTAACAAGCCCAAGAGGCAG
[300 nt withheld, positions 945-1244]
AAAATAAATGAGCTACCCACAGAAGAAACCGAGATCATGATAGTCCAGGCAAAAGGAAGAGGACGTGGGA
GGAAAGAAACAGGGACAGCAAAACCTGGCGTTTCCACGGTACCAAACACAACTCAAGCATCGACTCCTCC
GCAGACCCAGACCCCTCAGCCGAATCCTCCTCCTGTGCAGGCCACGCCTCACCCCTTCCCTGCCGTCACC
CCGGACCTCATCGTCCAGACCCCTGTCATGACAGTGGTGCCTCCCCAGCCACTGCAGACGCCCCCGCCAG
TGCCCCCCCAGCCACAACCCCCACCCGCTCCAGCTCCCCAGCCCGTACAGAGCCACCCACCCATCATCGC
GGCCACCCCACAGCCTGTGAAGACAAAGAAGGGAGTGAAGAGGAAAGCAGACACCACCACCCCCACCACC
ATTGACCCCATTCACGAGCCACCCTCGCTGCCCCCGGAGCCCAAGACCACCAAGCTGGGCCAGCGGCGGG
AGAGCAGCCGGCCTGTGAAACCTCCAAAGAAGGACGTGCCCGACTCTCAGCAGCACCCAGCACCAGAGAA
GAGCAGCAAGGTCTCGGAGCAGCTCAAGTGCTGCAGCGGCATCCTCAAGGAGATGTTTGCCAAGAAGCAC
GCCGCCTACGCCTGGCCCTTCTACAAGCCTGTGGACGTGGAGGCACTGGGCCTACACGACTACTGTGACA
TCATCAAGCACCCCATGGACATGAGCACAATCAAGTCTAAACTGGAGGCCCGTGAGTACCGTGATGCTCA
GGAGTTTGGTGCTGACGTCCGATTGATGTTCTCCAACTGCTATAAGTACAACCCTCCTGACCATGAGGTG
GTGGCCATGGCCCGCAAGCTCCAGGATGTGTTCGAAATGCGCTTTGCCAAGATGCCGGACGAGCCTGAGG
AGCCAGTGGTGGCCGTGTCCTCCCCGGCAGTGCCCCCTCCCACCAAGGTTGTGGCCCCGCCCTCATCCAG
CGACAGCAGCAGCGATAGCTCCTCGGACAGTGACAGTTCGACTGATGACTCTGAGGAGGAGCGAGCCCAG
CGGCTGGCTGAGCTCCAGGAGCAGCTCAAAGCCGTGCACGAGCAGCTTGCAGCCCTCTCTCAGCCCCAGC
AGAACAAACCAAAGAAAAAGGAGAAAGACAAGAAGGAAAAGAAAAAAGAAAAGCACAAAAGGAAAGAGGA
AGTGGAAGAGAATAAAAAAAGCAAAGCCAAGGAACCTCCTCCTAAAAAGACGAAGAAAAATAATAGCAGC
AACAGCAATGTGAGCAAGAAGGAGCCAGCGCCCATGAAGAGCAAGCCCCCTCCCACGTATGAG
[249 nt withheld, positions 2568-2816]
GAGAAAGTTGATGTGATTGCCGGCTCCTCCAAGATGAAGGGCTTCTCGTCCTCAGAGTCGGAGAGCTCCA
GTGAGTCCAGCTCCTCTGACAGCGAAGACTCCGAAACAGATCCAGAGAAGCGCAAGCTCATCCAGCAGCA
GCTTGTTCTCCTTTTGCATGCTCACAAGTGCCAGCGCCGGGAACAGGCCAATGGGGAAGTGAGGCAGTGC
AACCTTCCCCACTGTCGCACAATGAAGAATGTCCTAAACCACATGACACACTGCCAGTCAGGCAAGTCTT
GCCAAGTGGCACACTGTGCATCTTCTCGACAAATCATTTCACACTGGAAGAATTGTACAAGACATGATTG
TCCTGTGTGTCTCCCCCTCAAAAATGCTGGTGATAAGAGAAATCAACAGCCAATTTTGACTGGAGCACCC
GTTGGACTTGGAAATCCTAGCTCTCTAGGGGTGGGTCAACAGTCTGCCCCCAACCTAAGCACTGTTAGTC
AGATTGATCCCAGCTCCATAGAAAGAGCCTATGCAGCTCTTGGACTACCCTATCAAGTAAATCAGATGCC
GACACAACCCCAGGTGCAAGCAAAGAACCAGCAGAATCAGCAGCCTGGGCAGTCTCCCCAAGGCATGCGG
CCCATGAGCAACATGAGTGCTAGTCCTATGGGAGTAAATGGAGGTGTAGGAGTTCAAACGCCGAGTCTTC
TTTCTGACTCAATGTTGCATTCAGCCATAAATTCTCAAAACCCAATGATGAGTGAAAATGCCAGTGTGCC
CTCCATGGGTCCTATGCCAACAGCAGCTCAACCATCCACTACTGGAATTCGGAAACAGTGGCACGAAGAT
ATTACTCAGGATCTTCGAAATCATCTTGTTCACAAACTCGTCCAAGCCATATTTCCTACGCCGGATCCTG
CTGCTTTAAAAGACAGACGGATGGAAAACCTAGTTGCATATGCTCGGAAAGTTGAAGGGGACATGTATGA
ATCTGCAAACAATCGAGCGGAATACTACCACCTTCTAGCTGAGAAAATCTATAAGATCCAGAAAGAACTA
GAAATTTTCAAACCAGAAGAACTACGACAGGCACTGATGCCAACTTTGGAGGCACTTTACCGTCAGGATC
CAGAATCCCTTCCCTTTCGTCAACCTGTGGACCCTCAGCTTTTAGGAATCCCTGATTACTTTGATATTGT
GAAGAGCCCCATGGATCTTTCTACCATTAAGAGGAAGTTAGACACTGGACAGTATCAGGAGCCCTGGCAG
TATGTCGATGATATTTGGCTTATGTTCAATAATGCCTGGTTATATAACCGGAAAACATCACGGGTATACA
AATACTGCTCCAAGCTCTCTGAGGTCTTTGAACAAGAAATTGACCCAGTGATGCAAAGCCTTGGATACTG
TTGTGGCAGAAAGTTGGAGTTCTCTCCACAGACACTGTGTTGCTACGGCAAACAGTTGTGCACAATACCT
CGTGATGCCACTTATTACAGTTACCAGAACAGGTATCATTTCTGTGAGAAGTGTTTCAATGAGATCCAAG
GGGAGAGCGTTTCTTTGGGGGATGACCCTTCCCAGCCTCAAACTACAATAAATAAAGAACAATTTTCCAA
GAGAAAAAATGACACACTGGATCCTGAACTGTTTGTTGAATGTACAGAGTGCGGAAGAAAGATGCATCAG
ATCTGTGTCCTTCACCATGAGATCATCTGGCCTGCTGGATTCGTCTGTGATGGCTGTTTAAAGAAAAGTG
CACGAACTAGGAAAGAAAATAAGTTTTCTGCTAAAAGGTTGCCATCTACCAGACTTGGCACCTTTCTAGA
GAATCGTGTGAATGACTTTCTGAGGCGACAGAATCACCCTGAGTCAGGAGAGGTCACTGTTAGAGTAGTT
CATGCTTCTGACAAAACCGTGGAAGTAAAACCAGGCATGAAAGCAAGGTTTGTGGACAGTGGAGAGATGG
CAGAATCCTTTCCATACCGAACCAAAGCCCTCTTTGCCTTTGAAGAAATTGATGGTGTTGACCTGTGCTT
CTTTGGCATGCATGTTCAAGAGTATGGCTCTGACTGCCCTCCACCCAACCAGAGGAGAGTATACATATCT
TACCTCGATAGTGTTCATTTCTTCCGTCCTAAATGCTTGAGGACTGCAGTCTATCATGAAATCCTAATTG
GATATTTAGAATATGTCAAGAAATTAGGTTACACAACAGGGCATATTTGGGCATGTCCACCAAGTGAGGG
AGATGATTATATCTTCCATTGCCATCCTCCTGACCAGAAGATACCCAAGCCCAAGCGACTGCAGGAATGG
TACAAAAAAATGCTTGACAAGGCTGTATCAGAGCGTATTGTCCATGACTACAAGGATATTTTTAAACAAG
CTACTGAAGATAGATTAACAAGTGCAAAGGAATTGCCTTATTTCGAGGGTGATTTCTGGCCCAATGTTCT
GGAAGAAAGCATTAAGGAACTGGAACAGGAGGAAGAAGAGAGAAAACGAGAGGAAAACACCAGCAATGAA
AGCACAGATGTGACCAAGGGAGACAGCAAAAATGCTAAAAAGAAGAATAATAAGAAAACCAGCAAAAATA
AGAGCAGCCTGAGTAGGGGCAACAAGAAGAAACCCGGGATGCCCAATGTATCTAACGACCTCTCACAGAA
ACTATATGCCACCATGGAGAAGCATAAAGAGGTCTTCTTTGTGATCCGCCTCATTGCTGGCCCTGCTGCC
AACTCCCTGCCTCCCATTGTTGATCCTGATCCTCTCATCCCCTGCGATCTGATGGATGGTCGGGATGCGT
TTCTCACGCTGGCAAGGGACAAGCACCTGGAGTTCTCTTCACTCCGAAGAGCCCAGTGGTCCACCATGTG
CATGCTGGTGGAGCTGCACACGCAGAGCCAGGACCGCTTTGTCTACACCTGCAATGAATGCAAGCACCAT
GTGGAGACACGCTGGCACTGTACTGTCTGTGAGGATTATGACTTGTGTATCACCTGCTATAACACTAAAA
ACCATGACCACAAAATGGAGAAACTAGGCCTTGGCTTAGATGATGAGAGCAACAACCAGCAGGCTGCAGC
CACCCAGAGCCCAGGCGATTCTCGCCGCCTGAGTATCCAGCGCTGCATCCAGTCTCTGGTCCATGCTTGC
CAGTGTCGGAATGCCAATTGCTCACTGCCATCCTGCCAGAAGATGAAGCGGGTTGTGCAGCATACCAAGG
GTTGCAAACGGAAAACCAATGGCGGGTGCCCCATCTGCAAGCAGCTCATTGCCCTCTGCTGCTACCATGC
CAAGCACTGCCAGGAGAACAAATGCCCGGTGCCGTTCTGCCTAAACATCAAGGGCTCGACCTGATCATAG
TGAGGCTCGAGTCTAG
